Addgene plasmid #177125: pHR-IDR1-mCherry-Cry2
Purpose: Express IDR1 fragment of YTHDC1 with mCherry and CRY2 tag for Optodroplet Assay
Depositing lab: Wenbo Li. Depositing organization: University of Texas Health Science Center at Houston. Publication: Enhancer RNA m6A methylation facilitates transcriptional condensate formation and gene activation. Lee JH, Wang R, Xiong F, Krakowiak J, Liao Z, Nguyen PT, Moroz-Omori EV, Shao J, Zhu X, Bolt MJ, Wu H, Singh PK, Bi M, Shi CJ, Jamal N, Li G, Mistry R, Jung SY, Tsai KL, Ferreon JC, Stossi F, Caflisch A, Liu Z, Mancini MA, Li W. Mol Cell. 2021 Aug 19;81(16):3368-3385.e9. doi: 10.1016/j.molcel.2021.07.024. Epub 2021 Aug 9. PubMed 34375583.
Backbone
  Vector backbone: Addgene 101221
  Vector type: Mammalian Expression
Growth in bacteria
  Bacterial resistance: Ampicillin, 100 μg/mL
  Growth temperature: 37°C
  Growth strain: NEB Stable
  Copy number: High Copy
Gene/Insert
  Gene/Insert name: YTHDC1 (IDR1 domain)
  Species: H. sapiens (human)
  Mutation: IDR1 domain only
  Entrez Gene: YTHDC1 (a.k.a. YT521, YT521-B)
  Promoter: SFFV
  Tag / fusion protein: mCherry-CRY2 (C terminal on insert)
  Cloning method: Gibson Cloning
  Sequencing primers: 5′ n/a; 3′ n/a
Terms and licenses: Academic/Nonprofit Terms; Industry Terms: Not Available to Industry
How to cite: pHR-IDR1-mCherry-Cry2 was a gift from Wenbo Li (Addgene plasmid # 177125 ; http://n2t.net/addgene:177125 ; RRID:Addgene_177125)
