[The description below was written by a language model from this plasmid's Addgene catalogue record and pLannotate feature annotations shown in this document.]
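Description:
pHR-IDR1-mCherry-Cry2 is a roughly 12.4 kb mammalian expression plasmid built on a pHR-type HIV-1 lentiviral transfer backbone. The catalogue lists it simply as a mammalian expression vector, but the feature table shows the elements needed for lentiviral packaging: a truncated 5′ LTR, the Ψ packaging signal with a partial gag sequence, the Rev response element, the cPPT/CTS, and a self-inactivating ΔU3 3′ LTR. It can therefore presumably be used either by direct transfection or for virus production with helper plasmids. In bacteria it is maintained through a high-copy ColE1/pUC-type origin and selected with ampicillin via β-lactamase. The backbone also carries leftover sequence outside the LTR-flanked region, including an SV40 promoter followed by fragmented gpt sequence, SV40 small t intron and poly(A) signal, and pBR322-derived fragments. No mammalian drug-selection marker is indicated within the proviral cassette.

The payload is a single open reading frame driven by the spleen focus-forming virus (SFFV) LTR promoter. It encodes the IDR1 intrinsically disordered region of human YTHDC1, a nuclear m6A RNA reader, fused at its C terminus to mCherry and then to CRY2PHR, the photolyase homology region of Arabidopsis cryptochrome 2. A WPRE downstream of the fusion enhances transcript stability and expression. CRY2PHR self-associates under blue light, so illumination raises the local valency of the attached disordered region, and mCherry lets any resulting clusters be imaged. This is the basis of the optoDroplet assay, the stated purpose of the construct: testing in living cells whether the YTHDC1 IDR1 fragment can drive light-induced condensate formation, in the context of work on m6A-modified enhancer RNAs and transcriptional condensates.
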