Features (pLannotate 1.2.2; 35 found; start..end, strand, type, name):
     43..160     +  misc_feature   cPPT/CTS: central polypurine tract and central termination sequence of HIV-1
    197..229     -  misc_feature   MCS (fragment): pBluescript multiple cloning site
    313..720     +  promoter       SFFV promoter: spleen focus-forming virus long terminal repeat (LTR) promoter
    798..1841    +  CDS            YTHDC1 (fragment): YTDC1_HUMAN - Also known as KIAA1966 From Homo sapiens (Human).
   1842..2549    +  CDS            mCherry: mCherry is a basic (constitutively fluorescent) red fluorescent protein published in 2004, derived from Discosoma sp.. It is reported to be a very rapidly-maturing monomer with low acid sensitivity.
   2562..4055    +  CDS            CRY2PHR: N-terminal photolyase homology region of Arabidopsis thaliana cryptochrome 2 binds to CIB1 upon exposure to blue light (Kennedy et al., 2010)
   4158..4188    +  misc_feature   MCS (fragment): pUC18/19 multiple cloning site
   4189..4207    +  misc_feature   MCS (fragment): pBluescript multiple cloning site
   4207..4795    +  misc_feature   WPRE: woodchuck hepatitis virus posttranscriptional regulatory element
   4796..4818    +  misc_feature   MCS (fragment): pBluescript multiple cloning site
   4835..4903    +  CDS            nef (fragment): NEF_HV1Z2 - Experimental evidence at protein level: Swiss-Prot protein existence level 1. Extracellular Nef protein targets CD4(+) T-lymphocytes for apoptosis by interacting with CXCR4 surface receptors. From Human immunodeficiency virus type 1 group M subtype D (isolate Z2/CDC-Z34) (HIV-1).
   4905..5138    +  LTR            3' LTR (ΔU3): self-inactivating 3' long terminal repeat (LTR) from HIV-1
   5163..5181    -  promoter       SP6 promoter: promoter for bacteriophage SP6 RNA polymerase
   5409..5688    +  CDS            TcR (fragment): tetracycline efflux protein; tet; confers resistance to tetracycline
   5689..5737    -  misc_feature   bom (fragment): basis of mobility region from pBR322
   5839..5874    -  CDS            rop (fragment): Rop protein, which maintains plasmids at low copy number; rop
   5969..6073    +  promoter       AmpR promoter: bla
   6074..6934    +  CDS            AmpR: β-lactamase; bla; confers resistance to ampicillin, carbenicillin, and related antibiotics
   7105..7693    +  rep_origin     ori: high-copy-number ColE1/pMB1/pBR322/pUC origin of replication
   7876..7932    +  CDS            lacI (fragment): lac repressor; lacI; The lac repressor binds to the lac operator to inhibit transcription in E. coli. This inhibition can be relieved by adding lactose or isopropyl-β-D-thiogalactopyranoside (IPTG).
   7939..8268    +  promoter       SV40 promoter: SV40 enhancer and early promoter
   8468..8587    +  CDS            gpt (fragment): XGPT_ECOLI - Also known as gpp, gxu. Experimental evidence at protein level: Swiss-Prot protein existence level 1. Purine salvage pathway enzyme that catalyzes the transfer of the ribosyl-5-phosphate group from 5-phospho-alpha-D-ribose 1- diphosphate (PRPP) to the N9 position of the 6-oxopurines guanine and xanthine to form the corresponding ribonucleotides GMP (guanosine 5'- monophosphate) and XMP (xanthosine 5'-monophosphate), with the release of PPi. To a lesser extent, also acts on hypoxanthine (PubMed:9100006, PubMed:3886014). Does not ribophosphorylate adenine (PubMed:3886014). From Esch
   8587..8922    +  CDS            gpt (fragment): XGPT_ECOLI - Also known as gpp, gxu. Experimental evidence at protein level: Swiss-Prot protein existence level 1. Purine salvage pathway enzyme that catalyzes the transfer of the ribosyl-5-phosphate group from 5-phospho-alpha-D-ribose 1- diphosphate (PRPP) to the N9 position of the 6-oxopurines guanine and xanthine to form the corresponding ribonucleotides GMP (guanosine 5'- monophosphate) and XMP (xanthosine 5'-monophosphate), with the release of PPi. To a lesser extent, also acts on hypoxanthine (PubMed:9100006, PubMed:3886014). Does not ribophosphorylate adenine (PubMed:3886014). From Esch
   9017..9322    +  CDS            frsA (fragment): FRSA_ECOLI - Also known as yafA. Experimental evidence at protein level: Swiss-Prot protein existence level 1. Catalyzes the hydrolysis of esters (PubMed:15808744). Displays esterase activity toward pNP-butyrate (PubMed:15808744). May stimulate mixed-acid fermentation by acting as a fermentation/respiration switch that down-regulates respiration and up- regulates fermentation rates (PubMed:15169777). From Escherichia coli (strain K12).
   9326..9400    +  CDS            small t antigen (fragment): SV40 (simian virus 40) small t antigen
   9402..9467    +  intron         small t intron: SV40 (simian virus 40) small t antigen intron
   9597..9617    +  CDS            SV40 NLS: nuclear localization signal of SV40 (simian virus 40) large T antigen
   9936..10019   +  CDS            large T antigen (fragment): large T antigen from SV40 (simian virus 40)
  10042..10176   +  polyA_signal   SV40 poly(A) signal: SV40 polyadenylation signal
  10343..10672   +  CDS            nef (fragment): NEF_HV1BR - Experimental evidence at protein level: Swiss-Prot protein existence level 1. Extracellular Nef protein targets CD4(+) T-lymphocytes for apoptosis by interacting with CXCR4 surface receptors (PubMed:14990729). From Human immunodeficiency virus type 1 group M subtype B (isolate BRU/LAI) (HIV-1).
  10720..10977   +  LTR            5' LTR (truncated): truncated 5' long terminal repeat (LTR) from HIV-1
  11024..11149   +  misc_feature   HIV-1 Ψ: packaging signal of human immunodeficiency virus type 1
  11133..11471   +  CDS            HIV-1 gag (fragment): gag protein from human immunodeficiency virus 1; gag
  11646..11879   +  misc_feature   RRE: The Rev response element (RRE) of HIV-1 allows for Rev-dependent mRNA export from the nucleus to the cytoplasm.
  12256..6       +  CDS            Rev (fragment) (across the origin): human immunodeficiency virus 1 (HIV-1) Rev protein; rev; enhances nuclear export of unspliced and incompletely spliced viral mRNAs
>Addgene plasmid #177125 | pHR-IDR1-mCherry-Cry2 | addgene full sequence | sequence record 348712 | Addgene NGS Result
CGGATCTCGACGGTATCGCCAAATGGCAGTATTCATCCACAATTTTAAAAGAAAAGGGGGGATTGGGGGG
TACAGTGCAGGGGAAAGAATAGTAGACATAATAGCAACAGACATACAAACTAAAGAATTACAAAAACAAA
TTACAAAAATTCAAAATTTTCGGGTTTATTACAGGGACAGCAGAGATCCAGTTTGGATCGATAAGCTTGA
TATCGAATTCCTGCAGCCCCGATAAAATAAAAGATTTTATTTAGTCTCCAGAAAAAGGGGGGAATGAAAG
ACCCCACCTGTAGGTTTGGCAAGCTAGCTGCAGTAACGCCATTTTGCAAGGCATGGAAAAATACCAAACC
AAGAATAGAGAAGTTCAGATCAAGGGCGGGTACATGAAAATAGCTAACGTTGGGCCAAACAGGATATCTG
CGGTGAGCAGTTTCGGCCCCGGCCCGGGGCCAAGAACAGATGGTCACCGCAGTTTCGGCCCCGGCCCGAG
GCCAAGAACAGATGGTCCCCAGATATGGCCCAACCCTCAGCAGTTTCTTAAGACCCATCAGATGTTTCCA
GGCTCCCCCAAGGACCTGAAATGACCCTGCGCCTTATTTGAATTAACCAATCAGCCTGCTTCTCGCTTCT
GTTCGCGCGCTTCTGCTTCCCGAGCTCTATAAAAGAGCTCACAACCCCTCACTCGGCGCGCCAGTCCTCC
GACAGACTGAGTCGCCCGGGGGGGATCTGGAGCTCTCGAGAATTCTCACGCGTCAAGTGGAGCAAGGCAG
GTGGACAGTGGATCCGGAGCTACCCTGATGGCGGCTGACAGTCGGGAGGAGAAAGATGGAGAACTTAATG
TTCTGGATGATATTTTAACTGAAGTACCAGAACAAGATGATGAACTGTATAATCCAGAGAGTGAACAAGA
TAAAAATGAGAAAAAGGGATCAAAAAGAAAAAGTGATCGAATGGAATCTACTGATACCAAACGACAAAAG
CCTTCTGTCCATTCAAGACAACTGGTTTCTAAGCCACTGAGCTCATCTGTTAGCAATAACAAAAGAATAG
TTAGTACAAAAGGAAAGTCAGCCACAGAGTATAAAAATGAGGAATATCAAAGATCTGAAAGAAACAAGCG
TCTAGATGCTGATCGGAAAATTCGTCTATCAAGTAGTGCCTCCAGAGAACCTTATAAGAATCAACCTGAA
AAAACCTGTGTCCGGAAAAGGGATCCTGAAAGGAGGGCCAAATCTCCTACGCCAGATGGTTCTGAGAGAA
TTGGGCTTGAAGTGGATAGACGTGCAAGCAGATCCAGCCAGTCTTCTAAGGAAGAAGTGAACTCTGAAGA
ATATGGCTCTGACCATGAGACTGGCAGCAGTGGTTCTTCTGATGAGCAAGGGAACAACACTGAGAATGAG
GAGGAAGGAGTGGAAGAAGATGTGGAGGAAGATGAAGAAGTAGAAGAAGATGCAGAAGAAGATGAAGAGG
TGGATGAAGATGGAGAGGAGGAGGAGGAAGAGGAGGAGGAGGAAGAGGAGGAGGAGGAGGAGGAAGAAGA
AGAATATGAACAGGATGAGAGAGACCAGAAAGAGGAGGGAAATGATTATGACACTCGAAGTGAGGCCAGT
GACTCTGGTTCTGAATCTGTTTCCTTCACAGATGGGTCTGTCAGATCTGGTTCAGGCACAGATGGATCAG
ATGAGAAAAAGAAGGAAAGGAAGAGAGCTAGAGGCATATCTCCAATTGTTTTTGATAGAAGTGGAAGCTC
TGCATCAGAGTCATATGCAGGTTCAGAAAAGAAGCATGAGAAATTATCATCTTCCGTTCGTGCTGTCCGA
AAAGATCAAACCAGTAAACTCATGGTGTCTAAAGGCGAGGAGGATAACATGGCTATAATCAAGGAATTTA
TGAGGTTCAAGGTGCATATGGAGGGATCTGTGAACGGTCACGAGTTCGAAATCGAGGGCGAAGGCGAGGG
GCGACCCTATGAAGGGACACAGACGGCCAAACTGAAGGTGACCAAGGGTGGCCCCCTGCCTTTCGCCTGG
GACATCCTGTCACCCCAGTTTATGTACGGCTCTAAGGCTTACGTTAAGCACCCTGCCGATATTCCGGACT
ACTTGAAACTGAGCTTCCCTGAAGGGTTCAAGTGGGAACGGGTAATGAATTTTGAGGATGGCGGTGTAGT
CACAGTTACCCAGGACAGCTCTCTTCAGGACGGAGAATTTATCTATAAGGTTAAACTTCGGGGCACTAAC
TTCCCATCAGACGGCCCCGTGATGCAGAAGAAAACTATGGGCTGGGAAGCCAGCTCAGAACGCATGTATC
CCGAGGACGGAGCACTGAAGGGAGAAATCAAGCAGCGACTCAAGCTGAAGGATGGGGGACATTATGATGC
TGAGGTCAAAACCACCTATAAGGCCAAGAAACCCGTTCAGCTTCCTGGGGCATACAACGTGAATATCAAA
CTGGATATTACATCCCATAACGAAGACTATACCATCGTGGAACAGTACGAGCGGGCCGAGGGCAGACATA
GCACAGGGGGCATGGATGAATTGTACAAGGCGGCCACGCGTATGAAGATGGACAAAAAGACTATAGTTTG
GTTTAGAAGAGACCTAAGGATTGAGGATAATCCTGCATTAGCAGCAGCTGCTCACGAAGGATCTGTTTTT
CCTGTCTTCATTTGGTGTCCTGAAGAAGAAGGACAGTTTTATCCTGGAAGAGCTTCAAGATGGTGGATGA
AACAATCACTTGCTCACTTATCTCAATCCTTGAAGGCTCTTGGATCTGACCTCACTTTAATCAAAACCCA
CAACACGATTTCAGCGATCTTGGATTGTATCCGCGTTACCGGTGCTACAAAAGTCGTCTTTAACCACCTC
TATGATCCTGTTTCGTTAGTTCGGGACCATACCGTAAAGGAGAAGCTGGTGGAACGTGGGATCTCTGTGC
AAAGCTACAATGGAGATCTATTGTATGAACCGTGGGAGATATACTGCGAAAAGGGCAAACCTTTTACGAG
TTTCAATTCTTACTGGAAGAAATGCTTAGATATGTCGATTGAATCCGTTATGCTTCCTCCTCCTTGGCGG
TTGATGCCAATAACTGCAGCGGCTGAAGCGATTTGGGCGTGTTCGATTGAAGAACTAGGGCTGGAGAATG
AGGCCGAGAAACCGAGCAATGCGTTGTTAACTAGAGCTTGGTCTCCAGGATGGAGCAATGCTGATAAGTT
ACTAAATGAGTTCATCGAGAAGCAGTTGATAGATTATGCAAAGAACAGCAAGAAAGTTGTTGGGAATTCT
ACTTCACTACTTTCTCCGTATCTCCATTTCGGGGAAATAAGCGTCAGACACGTTTTCCAGTGTGCCCGGA
TGAAACAAATTATATGGGCAAGAGATAAGAACAGTGAAGGAGAAGAAAGTGCAGATCTTTTTCTTAGGGG
AATCGGTTTAAGAGAGTATTCTCGGTATATATGTTTCAACTTCCCGTTTACTCACGAGCAATCGTTGTTG
AGTCATCTTCGGTTTTTCCCTTGGGATGCTGATGTTGATAAGTTCAAGGCCTGGAGACAAGGCAGGACCG
GTTATCCGTTGGTGGATGCCGGAATGAGAGAGCTTTGGGCTACCGGATGGATGCATAACAGAATAAGAGT
GATTGTTTCAAGCTTTGCTGTGAAGTTTCTTCTCCTTCCATGGAAATGGGGAATGAAGTATTTCTGGGAT
ACACTTTTGGATGCTGATTTGGAATGTGACATCCTTGGCTGGCAGTATATCTCTGGGAGTATCCCCGATG
GCCACGAGCTTGATCGCTTGGACAATCCCGCGTTACAAGGCGCCAAATATGACCCAGAAGGTGAGTACAT
AAGGCAATGGCTTCCCGAGCTTGCGAGATTGCCAACTGAATGGATCCATCATCCATGGGACGCTCCTTTA
ACCGTACTCAAAGCTTCTGGTGTGGAACTCGGAACAAACTATGCGAAACCCATTGTAGACATCGACACAG
CTCGTGAGCTACTAGCTAAAGCTATTTCAAGAACCCGTGAAGCACAGATCATGATCGGAGCAGCAGCCCG
GGATCCACCGGTCGCCACCGGTTCAGGGAGCGGATCCGGCTCAGGGAGTGCGGCCGCAACTCCCACCTGC
AACATGCGTGACTGACTGAGGCCGCGACTCTAGAGTCGACCTGCAGGCATGCAAGCTTGATATCAAGCTT
ATCGATAATCAACCTCTGGATTACAAAATTTGTGAAAGATTGACTGGTATTCTTAACTATGTTGCTCCTT
TTACGCTATGTGGATACGCTGCTTTAATGCCTTTGTATCATGCTATTGCTTCCCGTATGGCTTTCATTTT
CTCCTCCTTGTATAAATCCTGGTTGCTGTCTCTTTATGAGGAGTTGTGGCCCGTTGTCAGGCAACGTGGC
GTGGTGTGCACTGTGTTTGCTGACGCAACCCCCACTGGTTGGGGCATTGCCACCACCTGTCAGCTCCTTT
CCGGGACTTTCGCTTTCCCCCTCCCTATTGCCACGGCGGAACTCATCGCCGCCTGCCTTGCCCGCTGCTG
GACAGGGGCTCGGCTGTTGGGCACTGACAATTCCGTGGTGTTGTCGGGGAAATCATCGTCCTTTCCTTGG
CTGCTCGCCTGTGTTGCCACCTGGATTCTGCGCGGGACGTCCTTCTGCTACGTCCCTTCGGCCCTCAATC
CAGCGGACCTTCCTTCCCGCGGCCTGCTGCCGGCTCTGCGGCCTCTTCCGCGTCTTCGCCTTCGCCCTCA
GACGAGTCGGATCTCCCTTTGGGCCGCCTCCCCGCATCGATACCGTCGACCTCGAGGGAATTAATTCGAG
CTCGGTACCTTTAAGACCAATGACTTACAAGGCAGCTGTAGATCTTAGCCACTTTTTAAAAGAAAAGGGG
GGACTGGAAGGGCTAATTCACTCCCAACGAAGACAAGATCTGCTTTTTGCTTGTACTGGGTCTCTCTGGT
TAGACCAGATCTGAGCCTGGGAGCTCTCTGGCTAACTAGGGAACCCACTGCTTAAGCCTCAATAAAGCTT
GCCTTGAGTGCTTCAAGTAGTGTGTGCCCGTCTGTTGTGTGACTCTGGTAACTAGAGATCCCTCAGACCC
TTTTAGTCAGTGTGGAAAATCTCTAGCAGCATCTAGAATTAATTCCGTGTATTCTATAGTGTCACCTAAA
TCGTATGTGTATGATACATAAGGTTATGTATTAATTGTAGCCGCGTTCTAACGACAATATGTACAAGCCT
AATTGTGTAGCATCTGGCTTACTGAAGCAGACCCTATCATCTCTCTCGTAAACTGCCGTCAGAGTCGGTT
TGGTTGGACGAACCTTCTGAGTTTCTGGTAACGCCGTCCCGCACCCGGAAATGGTCAGCGAACCAATCAG
CAGGGTCATCGCTAGCCAGATCCTCTACGCCGGACGCATCGTGGCCGGCATCACCGGCGCCACAGGTGCG
GTTGCTGGCGCCTATATCGCCGACATCACCGATGGGGAAGATCGGGCTCGCCACTTCGGGCTCATGAGCG
CTTGTTTCGGCGTGGGTATGGTGGCAGGCCCCGTGGCCGGGGGACTGTTGGGCGCCATCTCCTTGCATGC
ACCATTCCTTGCGGCGGCGGTGCTCAACGGCCTCAACCTACTACTGGGCTGCTTCCTAATGCAGGAGTCG
CATAAGGGAGAGCGTCGAATGGTGCACTCTCAGTACAATCTGCTCTGATGCCGCATAGTTAAGCCAGCCC
CGACACCCGCCAACACCCGCTGACGCGCCCTGACGGGCTTGTCTGCTCCCGGCATCCGCTTACAGACAAG
CTGTGACCGTCTCCGGGAGCTGCATGTGTCAGAGGTTTTCACCGTCATCACCGAAACGCGCGAGACGAAA
GGGCCTCGTGATACGCCTATTTTTATAGGTTAATGTCATGATAATAATGGTTTCTTAGACGTCAGGTGGC
ACTTTTCGGGGAAATGTGCGCGGAACCCCTATTTGTTTATTTTTCTAAATACATTCAAATATGTATCCGC
TCATGAGACAATAACCCTGATAAATGCTTCAATAATATTGAAAAAGGAAGAGTATGAGTATTCAACATTT
CCGTGTCGCCCTTATTCCCTTTTTTGCGGCATTTTGCCTTCCTGTTTTTGCTCACCCAGAAACGCTGGTG
AAAGTAAAAGATGCTGAAGATCAGTTGGGTGCACGAGTGGGTTACATCGAACTGGATCTCAACAGCGGTA
AGATCCTTGAGAGTTTTCGCCCCGAAGAACGTTTTCCAATGATGAGCACTTTTAAAGTTCTGCTATGTGG
CGCGGTATTATCCCGTATTGACGCCGGGCAAGAGCAACTCGGTCGCCGCATACTCTATTCTCAGAATGAC
TTGGTTGAGTACTCACCAGTCACAGAAAAGCATCTTACGGATGGCATGACAGTAAGAGAATTATGCAGTG
CTGCCATAACCATGAGTGATAACACTGCGGCCAACTTACTTCTGACAACGATCGGAGGACCGAAGGAGCT
AACCGCTTTTTTGCACAACATGGGGGATCATGTAACTCGCCTTGATCGTTGGGAACCGGAGCTGAATGAA
GCCATACCAAACGACGAGCGTGACACCACGATGCCTGTAGCAATGGCAACAACGTTGCGCAAACTATTAA
CTGGCGAACTACTTACTCTAGCTTCCCGGCAACAATTAATAGACTGGATGGAGGCGGATAAAGTTGCAGG
ACCACTTCTGCGCTCGGCCCTTCCGGCTGGCTGGTTTATTGCTGATAAATCTGGAGCCGGTGAGCGTGGG
TCTCGCGGTATCATTGCAGCACTGGGGCCAGATGGTAAGCCCTCCCGTATCGTAGTTATCTACACGACGG
GGAGTCAGGCAACTATGGATGAACGAAATAGACAGATCGCTGAGATAGGTGCCTCACTGATTAAGCATTG
GTAACTGTCAGACCAAGTTTACTCATATATACTTTAGATTGATTTAAAACTTCATTTTTAATTTAAAAGG
ATCTAGGTGAAGATCCTTTTTGATAATCTCATGACCAAAATCCCTTAACGTGAGTTTTCGTTCCACTGAG
CGTCAGACCCCGTAGAAAAGATCAAAGGATCTTCTTGAGATCCTTTTTTTCTGCGCGTAATCTGCTGCTT
GCAAACAAAAAAACCACCGCTACCAGCGGTGGTTTGTTTGCCGGATCAAGAGCTACCAACTCTTTTTCCG
AAGGTAACTGGCTTCAGCAGAGCGCAGATACCAAATACTGTTCTTCTAGTGTAGCCGTAGTTAGGCCACC
ACTTCAAGAACTCTGTAGCACCGCCTACATACCTCGCTCTGCTAATCCTGTTACCAGTGGCTGCTGCCAG
TGGCGATAAGTCGTGTCTTACCGGGTTGGACTCAAGACGATAGTTACCGGATAAGGCGCAGCGGTCGGGC
TGAACGGGGGGTTCGTGCACACAGCCCAGCTTGGAGCGAACGACCTACACCGAACTGAGATACCTACAGC
GTGAGCTATGAGAAAGCGCCACGCTTCCCGAAGGGAGAAAGGCGGACAGGTATCCGGTAAGCGGCAGGGT
CGGAACAGGAGAGCGCACGAGGGAGCTTCCAGGGGGAAACGCCTGGTATCTTTATAGTCCTGTCGGGTTT
CGCCACCTCTGACTTGAGCGTCGATTTTTGTGATGCTCGTCAGGGGGGCGGAGCCTATGGAAAAACGCCA
GCAACGCGGCCTTTTTACGGTTCCTGGCCTTTTGCTGGCCTTTTGCTCACATGTTCTTTCCTGCGTTATC
CCCTGATTCTGTGGATAACCGTATTACCGCCTTTGAGTGAGCTGATACCGCTCGCCGCAGCCGAACGACC
GAGCGCAGCGAGTCAGTGAGCGAGGAAGCGGAAGAGCGCCCAATACGCAAACCGCCTCTCCCCGCGCGTT
GGCCGATTCATTAATGCAGCTGTGGAATGTGTGTCAGTTAGGGTGTGGAAAGTCCCCAGGCTCCCCAGCA
GGCAGAAGTATGCAAAGCATGCATCTCAATTAGTCAGCAACCAGGTGTGGAAAGTCCCCAGGCTCCCCAG
CAGGCAGAAGTATGCAAAGCATGCATCTCAATTAGTCAGCAACCATAGTCCCGCCCCTAACTCCGCCCAT
CCCGCCCCTAACTCCGCCCAGTTCCGCCCATTCTCCGCCCCATGGCTGACTAATTTTTTTTATTTATGCA
GAGGCCGAGGCCGCCTCGGCCTCTGAGCTATTCCAGAAGTAGTGAGGAGGCTTTTTTGGAGGCCTAGGCT
TTTGCAAAAAGCTTGGACACAAGACAGGCTTGCGAGATATGTTTGAGAATACCACTTTATCCCGCGTCAG
GGAGAGGCAGTGCGTAAAAAGACGCGGACTCATGTGAAATACTGGTTTTTAGTGCGCCAGATCTCTATAA
TCTCGCGCAACCTATTTTCCCCTCGAACACTTTTTAAGCCGTAGATAAACAGGCTGGGACACTTCACATG
AGCGAAAAATACATCGTCACCTGGGACATGTTGCAGATCCATGCACGTAAACTCGCAAGCCGACTGATGC
CTTCTGAACAATGGAAAGGCATTATTGCCGTAAGCCGTGGCGGTCTGTACCGGGTGCGTTACTGGCGCGT
GAACTGGGTATTCGTCATGTCGATACCGTTTGTATTTCCAGCTACGATCACGACAACCAGCGCGAGCTTA
AAGTGCTGAAACGCGCAGAAGGCGATGGCGAAGGCTTCATCGTTATTGATGACCTGGTGGATACCGGTGG
TACTGCGGTTGCGATTCGTGAAATGTATCCAAAAGCGCACTTTGTCACCATCTTCGCAAAACCGGCTGGT
CGTCCGCTGGTTGATGACTATGTTGTTGATATCCCGCAAGATACCTGGATTGAACAGCCGTGGGATATGG
GCGTCGTATTCGTCCCGCCAATCTCCGGTCGCTAATCTTTTCAACGCCTGGCACTGCCGGGCGTTGTTCT
TTTTAACTTCAGGCGGGTTACAATAGTTTCCAGTAAGTATTCTGGAGGCTGCATCCATGACACAGGCAAA
CCTGAGCGAAACCCTGTTCAAACCCCGCTTTAAACATCCTGAAACCTCGACGCTAGTCCGCCGCTTTAAT
CACGGCGCACAACCGCCTGTGCAGTCGGCCCTTGATGGTAAAACCATCCCTCACTGGTATCGCATGATTA
ACCGTCTGATGTGGATCTGGCGCGGCATTGACCCACGCGAAATCCTCGACGTCCAGGCACGTATTGTGAT
GAGCGATGCCGAACGTACCGACGATGATTTATACGATACGGTGATTGGCTACCGTGGCGGCAACTGGATT
TATGAGTGGGCCCCGGATCTTTGTGAAGGAACCTTACTTCTGTGGTGTGACATAATTGGACAAACTACCT
ACAGAGATTTAAAGCTCTAAGGTAAATATAAAATTTTTAAGTGTATAATGTGTTAAACTACTGATTCTAA
TTGTTTGTGTATTTTAGATTCCAACCTATGGAACTGATGAATGGGAGCAGTGGTGGAATGCCTTTAATGA
GGAAAACCTGTTTTGCTCAGAAGAAATGCCATCTAGTGATGATGAGGCTACTGCTGACTCTCAACATTCT
ACTCCTCCAAAAAAGAAGAGAAAGGTAGAAGACCCCAAGGACTTTCCTTCAGAATTGCTAAGTTTTTTGA
GTCATGCTGTGTTTAGTAATAGAACTCTTGCTTGCTTTGCTATTTACACCACAAAGGAAAAAGCTGCACT
GCTATACAAGAAAATTATGGAAAAATATTCTGTAACCTTTATAAGTAGGCATAACAGTTATAATCATAAC
ATACTGTTTTTTCTTACTCCACACAGGCATAGAGTGTCTGCTATTAATAACTATGCTCAAAAATTGTGTA
CCTTTAGCTTTTTAATTTGTAAAGGGGTTAATAAGGAATATTTGATGTATAGTGCCTTGACTAGAGATCA
TAATCAGCCATACCACATTTGTAGAGGTTTTACTTGCTTTAAAAAACCTCCCACACCTCCCCCTGAACCT
GAAACATAAAATGAATGCAATTGTTGTTGTTAACTTGTTTATTGCAGCTTATAATGGTTACAAATAAAGC
AATAGCATCACAAATTTCACAAATAAAGCATTTTTTTCACTGCATTCTAGTTGTGGTTTGTCCAAACTCA
TCAATGTATCTTATCATGTCTGGATCAACTGGATAACTCAAGCTAACCAAAATCATCCCAAACTTCCCAC
CCCATACCCTATTACCACTGCCAATTACCTGTGGTTTCATTTACTCTAAACCTGTGATTCCTCTGAATTA
TTTTCATTTTAAAGAAATTGTATTTGTTAAATATGTACTACAAACTTAGTAGTTGGAAGGGCTAATTCAC
TCCCAAAGAAGACAAGATATCCTTGATCTGTGGATCTACCACACACAAGGCTACTTCCCTGATTAGCAGA
ACTACACACCAGGGCCAGGGGTCAGATATCCACTGACCTTTGGATGGTGCTACAAGCTAGTACCAGTTGA
GCCAGATAAGGTAGAAGAGGCCAATAAAGGAGAGAACACCAGCTTGTTACACCCTGTGAGCCTGCATGGG
ATGGATGACCCGGAGAGAGAAGTGTTAGAGTGGAGGTTTGACAGCCGCCTAGCATTTCATCACGTGGCCC
GAGAGCTGCATCCGGAGTACTTCAAGAACTGCTGATATCGAGCTTGCTACAAGGGACTTTCCGCTGGGGA
CTTTCCAGGGAGGCGTGGCCTGGGCGGGACTGGGGAGTGGCGAGCCCTCAGATCCTGCATATAAGCAGCT
GCTTTTTGCCTGTACTGGGTCTCTCTGGTTAGACCAGATCTGAGCCTGGGAGCTCTCTGGCTAACTAGGG
AACCCACTGCTTAAGCCTCAATAAAGCTTGCCTTGAGTGCTTCAAGTAGTGTGTGCCCGTCTGTTGTGTG
ACTCTGGTAACTAGAGATCCCTCAGACCCTTTTAGTCAGTGTGGAAAATCTCTAGCAGTGGCGCCCGAAC
AGGGACTTGAAAGCGAAAGGGAAACCAGAGGAGCTCTCTCGACGCAGGACTCGGCTTGCTGAAGCGCGCA
CGGCAAGAGGCGAGGGGCGGCGACTGGTGAGTACGCCAAAAATTTTGACTAGCGGAGGCTAGAAGGAGAG
AGATGGGTGCGAGAGCGTCAGTATTAAGCGGGGGAGAATTAGATCGCGATGGGAAAAAATTCGGTTAAGG
CCAGGGGGAAAGAAAAAATATAAATTAAAACATATAGTATGGGCAAGCAGGGAGCTAGAACGATTCGCAG
TTAATCCTGGCCTGTTAGAAACATCAGAAGGCTGTAGACAAATACTGGGACAGCTACAACCATCCCTTCA
GACAGGATCAGAAGAACTTAGATCATTATATAATACAGTAGCAACCCTCTATTGTGTGCATCAAAGGATA
GAGATAAAAGACACCAAGGAAGCTTTAGACAAGATAGAGGAAGAGCAAAACAAAAGTAAGACCACCGCAC
AGCAAGCGGCCGGCCGCTGATCTTCAGACCTGGAGGAGGAGATATGAGGGACAATTGGAGAAGTGAATTA
TATAAATATAAAGTAGTAAAAATTGAACCATTAGGAGTAGCACCCACCAAGGCAAAGAGAAGAGTGGTGC
AGAGAGAAAAAAGAGCAGTGGGAATAGGAGCTTTGTTCCTTGGGTTCTTGGGAGCAGCAGGAAGCACTAT
GGGCGCAGCGTCAATGACGCTGACGGTACAGGCCAGACAATTATTGTCTGGTATAGTGCAGCAGCAGAAC
AATTTGCTGAGGGCTATTGAGGCGCAACAGCATCTGTTGCAACTCACAGTCTGGGGCATCAAGCAGCTCC
AGGCAAGAATCCTGGCTGTGGAAAGATACCTAAAGGATCAACAGCTCCTGGGGATTTGGGGTTGCTCTGG
AAAACTCATTTGCACCACTGCTGTGCCTTGGAATGCTAGTTGGAGTAATAAATCTCTGGAACAGATTTGG
AATCACACGACCTGGATGGAGTGGGACAGAGAAATTAACAATTACACAAGCTTAATACACTCCTTAATTG
AAGAATCGCAAAACCAGCAAGAAAAGAATGAACAAGAATTATTGGAATTAGATAAATGGGCAAGTTTGTG
GAATTGGTTTAACATAACAAATTGGCTGTGGTATATAAAATTATTCATAATGATAGTAGGAGGCTTGGTA
GGTTTAAGAATAGTTTTTGCTGTACTTTCTATAGTGAATAGAGTTAGGCAGGGATATTCACCATTATCGT
TTCAGACCCACCTCCCAACCCCGAGGGGACCCGACAGGCCCGAAGGAATAGAAGAAGAAGGTGGAGAGAG
AGACAGAGACAGATCCATTCGATTAGTGAA
